Addgene plasmid #152625: pGBW-m4134503
Purpose: Mammalian expression plasmid for SARS-CoV-2 ORF3a protein
Depositing lab: Ginkgo Bioworks & Benjie Chen. Depositing organization: Ginkgo Bioworks.
Backbone
  Vector backbone: pTwist_CMV_Hygro_6
  Backbone size w/o insert (bp): 6525
  Vector type: Mammalian Expression
  Selectable markers: Hygromycin
Growth in bacteria
  Bacterial resistance: Ampicillin, 100 μg/mL
  Growth temperature: 37°C
  Growth strain: DH5alpha
  Copy number: High Copy
Gene/Insert
  Gene/Insert name: SARS-CoV-2 ORF3a protein
  Species: Severe acute respiratory syndrome coronavirus 2
  Insert size (bp): 821
  Mutation: wt
  Entrez Gene: ORF3a (a.k.a. GU280_gp03)
  Promoter: CMV
  Tag / fusion protein: Cleavable TEV;HA (C terminal on backbone)
  Cloning method: Unknown
Resource information
  A portion of this plasmid was derived from a plasmid made by: GinkgoBioworks
Depositor comments: NCBI reference sequence: YP_009724391.1
How to cite: pGBW-m4134503 was a gift from Ginkgo Bioworks & Benjie Chen (Addgene plasmid # 152625 ; http://n2t.net/addgene:152625 ; RRID:Addgene_152625)
