[The description below was written by a language model from this plasmid's Addgene catalogue record and pLannotate feature annotations shown in this document.]
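Description:
pGBW-m4134503 is a mammalian expression plasmid built on the pTwist_CMV_Hygro_6 backbone that carries the wild-type ORF3a coding sequence of SARS-CoV-2. It is propagated in E. coli as a high-copy plasmid through a ColE1/pUC-type origin and selected with ampicillin via a full-length β-lactamase gene. For selection in mammalian cells, a separate cassette places the hygromycin B phosphotransferase gene under the human ubiquitin C promoter, followed by a synthetic polyadenylation signal, so that stably transfected cells can be enriched with hygromycin.

The payload is driven by the human cytomegalovirus immediate-early enhancer and promoter, annotated here as the enhancer plus promoter fragments. This is followed by the roughly 0.8 kb ORF3a open reading frame and an SV40 polyadenylation signal. The catalogue entry states that the backbone supplies a C-terminal HA epitope tag preceded by a TEV protease cleavage site, allowing detection or immunoprecipitation of the protein and removal of the tag. Neither element is called out in the feature tables, although there is unannotated space between the ORF3a coding sequence and the poly(A) signal. Bacterial T7 and rrnG terminators and short β-globin insulator elements flank the cassettes, presumably to limit transcriptional read-through and interference between units.

ORF3a is annotated as a viroporin that forms ion channels at endosomes and lysosomes and that affects lysosomal virion egress and autophagosome–lysosome fusion. The plasmid therefore suits expression of this viral accessory protein in cultured mammalian cells for localisation, interaction or functional studies. The two sequence records, one from the depositor and one from repository sequencing, differ in length by a few bases and in their start coordinates, but they show the same feature arrangement.
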