Features (pLannotate 1.2.2; 19 found; start..end, strand, type, name):
      5..829     +  CDS            AP3A_SARS2: Experimental evidence at protein level: Swiss-Prot protein existence level 1. Plays a role in virus egress via lysosomal trafficking (PubMed:33157038, PubMed:33422265). Forms homotetrameric ion channels (viroporin) localized at endosomes and lysosomes, that may induce deacidification of lysosomes thereby allowing safe virion egress through lysosomal trafficking (By similarity) (PubMed:33157038, PubMed:33422265). Also blocks formation of autolysosomes through binding and sequestering host TMUB1/HOPS on late endosomes. This prevents fusion of autophagosomes with lysosomes, disrupting autophagy a
    946..1067    -  polyA_signal   SV40 poly(A) signal: SV40 polyadenylation signal
   1090..1159    -  CDS            large T antigen (fragment): large T antigen from SV40 (simian virus 40)
   1182..1228    +  terminator     T7 terminator: transcription terminator for bacteriophage T7 RNA polymerase
   1258..1394    +  terminator     rrnG terminator: transcription terminator from the E. coli ribosomal RNA rrnG operon (Albrechtsen et al., 1991)
   1439..1510    +  misc_feature   3' β-globin insulator: insulator downstream of the human β-globin locus (Farrell et al., 2002)
   1736..2324    -  rep_origin     ori: high-copy-number ColE1/pMB1/pBR322/pUC origin of replication
   2496..2560    -  CDS            bla(M) (fragment): β-lactamase lacking the signal sequence; bla(M); allows cytosolic expression of β-lactamase
   2824..4033    +  promoter       UbC promoter: human ubiquitin C promoter
   4043..5064    +  CDS            HygR (fragment): hygromycin B phosphotransferase confers resistance to hygromycin
   5092..5140    +  polyA_signal   poly(A) signal: synthetic polyadenylation signal
   5406..6266    +  CDS            AmpR: β-lactamase; bla; confers resistance to ampicillin, carbenicillin, and related antibiotics
   6279..6415    +  terminator     rrnG terminator: transcription terminator from the E. coli ribosomal RNA rrnG operon (Albrechtsen et al., 1991)
   6560..6631    +  misc_feature   5' β-globin insulator: insulator upstream of the human β-globin locus (Farrell et al., 2002)
   6636..6682    -  terminator     T7 terminator: transcription terminator for bacteriophage T7 RNA polymerase
   6700..6748    -  polyA_signal   poly(A) signal: synthetic polyadenylation signal
   6829..7132    +  enhancer       CMV enhancer: human cytomegalovirus immediate early enhancer
   7205..7222    -  promoter       CMV promoter (fragment): human cytomegalovirus (CMV) immediate early promoter
   7285..7336    +  promoter       CMVd2 promoter: truncated human cytomegalovirus (CMV) immediate early promoter that yields moderately reduced expression relative to the full-length promoter
>Addgene plasmid #152625 | pGBW-m4134503 | depositor full sequence | sequence record 295637 | Full Sequence
CACCATGGATCTGTTTATGCGTATATTCACCATCGGCACGGTTACATTGAAGCAAGGGGAAATTAAAGAC
GCAACTCCCAGTGACTTCGTACGGGCGACCGCTACAATTCCGATCCAGGCCAGCCTCCCTTTTGGATGGC
TTATCGTCGGCGTGGCCCTACTGGCTGTGTTTCAGTCGGCATCAAAGATAATCACTCTGAAAAAGCGATG
GCAGTTAGCCCTTAGCAAAGGTGTGCACTTCGTATGCAATTTGCTGCTCCTGTTCGTCACCGTTTATTCC
CATCTGCTCCTGGTGGCTGCCGGATTGGAGGCACCATTTTTATACCTATACGCCCTCGTGTATTTTCTGC
AATCTATTAACTTCGTCCGCATTATCATGAGACTCTGGCTCTGTTGGAAGTGCAGGTCTAAAAATCCCTT
GTTATATGATGCCAACTACTTCCTGTGTTGGCACACTAACTGCTATGACTACTGTATTCCATACAATTCA
GTTACCTCCAGTATAGTGATCACATCTGGGGATGGTACGACTTCGCCTATTTCCGAGCATGACTATCAGA
TCGGCGGGTACACAGAAAAGTGGGAGAGCGGAGTCAAGGATTGCGTGGTGCTTCACTCCTATTTCACCAG
TGACTACTACCAGCTTTATAGCACACAACTTTCAACAGACACCGGCGTGGAGCATGTGACTTTTTTCATT
TATAATAAAATCGTTGATGAACCGGAGGAACACGTTCAGATACACACTATCGACGGCAGCTCTGGTGTCG
TCAACCCTGTTATGGAGCCCATTTACGATGAACCAACGACCACAACATCTGTACCTCTGGAAAACCTTTA
CTTTCAGTCGTACCCCTATGACGTACCAGATTATGCGTAAGGATCCGCAGGCCTCTGCTAGCTTGACTGA
CTGAGATACAGCGTACCTTCAGCTCACAGACATGATAAGATACATTGATGAGTTTGGACAAACCACAACT
AGAATGCAGTGAAAAAAATGCTTTATTTGTGAAATTTGTGATGCTATTGCTTTATTTGTAACCATTATAA
GCTGCAATAAACAAGTTAACAACAACAATTGCATTCATTTTATGTTTCAGGTTCAGGGGGAGGTGTGGGA
GGTTTTTTAAAGCAAGTAAAACCTCTACAAATGTGGTATTGGCCCATCTCTATCGGTATCGTAGCATAAC
CCCTTGGGGCCTCTAAACGGGTCTTGAGGGGTTTTTTGTGCCCCTCGGGCCGGATTGCTATCTACCGGCA
TTGGCGCAGAAAAAAATGCCTGATGCGACGCTGCGCGTCTTATACTCCCACATATGCCAGATTCAGCAAC
GGATACGGCTTCCCCAACTTGCCCACTTCCATACGTGTCCTCCTTACCAGAAATTTATCCTTAAGGTCGT
CAGCTATCCTGCAGGCGATCTCTCGATTTCGATCAAGACATTCCTTTAATGGTCTTTTCTGGACACCACT
AGGGGTCAGAAGTAGTTCATCAAACTTTCTTCCCTCCCTAATCTCATTGGTTACCTTGGGCTATCGAAAC
TTAATTAACCAGTCAAGTCAGCTACTTGGCGAGATCGACTTGTCTGGGTTTCGACTACGCTCAGAATTGC
GTCAGTCAAGTTCGATCTGGTCCTTGCTATTGCACCCGTTCTCCGATTACGAGTTTCATTTAAATCATGT
GAGCAAAAGGCCAGCAAAAGGCCAGGAACCGTAAAAAGGCCGCGTTGCTGGCGTTTTTCCATAGGCTCCG
CCCCCCTGACGAGCATCACAAAAATCGACGCTCAAGTCAGAGGTGGCGAAACCCGACAGGACTATAAAGA
TACCAGGCGTTTCCCCCTGGAAGCTCCCTCGTGCGCTCTCCTGTTCCGACCCTGCCGCTTACCGGATACC
TGTCCGCCTTTCTCCCTTCGGGAAGCGTGGCGCTTTCTCATAGCTCACGCTGTAGGTATCTCAGTTCGGT
GTAGGTCGTTCGCTCCAAGCTGGGCTGTGTGCACGAACCCCCCGTTCAGCCCGACCGCTGCGCCTTATCC
GGTAACTATCGTCTTGAGTCCAACCCGGTAAGACACGACTTATCGCCACTGGCAGCAGCCACTGGTAACA
GGATTAGCAGAGCGAGGTATGTAGGCGGTGCTACAGAGTTCTTGAAGTGGTGGCCTAACTACGGCTACAC
TAGAAGAACAGTATTTGGTATCTGCGCTCTGCTGAAGCCAGTTACCTTCGGAAAAAGAGTTGGTAGCTCT
TGATCCGGCAAACAAACCACCGCTGGTAGCGGTGGTTTTTTTGTTTGCAAGCAGCAGATTACGCGCAGAA
AAAAAGGATCTCAAGAAGATCCTTTGATCTTTTCTACGGGGTCTGACGCTCAGTGGAACGAAAACTCACG
TTAAGGGATTTTGGTCATGAGATTATCAAAAAGGATCTTCACCTAGATCCTTTTAAATTAAAAATGAAGT
TTTAAATCAATCTAAAGTATATATGAGTAAACTTGGTCTGACAGTTACCAATGCTTAATCAGTGAGGCAC
CTATCTCAGCGATCTGTCTATTTCGTTCATCCATAGTTGCATTTAAATTTCCGAACTCTCCAAGGCCCTC
GTCGGAAAATCTTCAAACCTTTCGTCCGATCCATCTTGCAGGCTACCTCTCGAACGAACTATCGCAAGTC
TCTTGGCCGGCCTTGCGCCTTGGCTATTGCTTGGCAGCGCCTATCGCCAGGTATTACTCCAATCCCGAAT
ATCCGAGATCGGGATCACCCGAGAGAAGTTCAACCTACATCCTCAATCCCGATCTATCCGAGATCCGAGG
AATATCGAAATCGGGGCGCGCCTGGCCTCCGCGCCGGGTTTTGGCGCCTCCCGCGGGCGCCCCCCTCGTC
ACGGCGAGCGCTGCCACGTCAGACGAAGGGCGCAGGAGCGTCCTGATCCTTCCGCCCGGACGCTCAGGAC
AGCGGCCCGCTGCTCATAAGACTCGGCCTTAGAACCCCAGTATCAGCAGAAGGACATTTTAGGACGGGAC
TTGGGTGACTCTAGGGCACTGGTTTTCTTTCCAGAGAGCGGAACAGGCGAGGAAAAGTAGTCCCTTCTCG
GCGATTCTGCGGAGGGATCTCCGTGGGGCGGTGAACGCCGATGATTATATAAGGACGCGCCGGGTGTGGC
ACAGCTAGTTCCGTCGCAGCCGGGATTTGGGTCGCGGTTCTTGTTTGTGGATCGCTGTGATCGTCACTTG
GTGAGTAGCGGGCTGCTGGGCTGGCCGGGGCTTTCGTGGCCGCCGGGCCGCTCGGTGGGACGGAAGCGTG
TGGAGAGACCGCCAAGGGCTGTAGTCTGGGTCCGCGAGCAAGGTTGCCCTGAACTGGGGGTTGGGGGGAG
CGCAGCAAAATGGCGGCTGTTCCCGAGTCTTGAATGGAAGACGCTTGTGAGGCGGGCTGTGAGGTCGTTG
AAACAAGGTGGGGGGCATGGTGGGCGGCAAGAACCCAAGGTCTTGAGCCCTTCGCTAATGCGGGAAAGCT
CTTATTCGGGTGAGATGGGCTGGGCACCATCTGGGGACCCTGACGTGAAGTTTGTCACTGACTGGAGAAC
TCGGTTTGTCGTCTGTTGCGGGGGCGGCAGTTATGGCGGTGCCGTTGGGCAGTGCACCCGTACCTTTGGG
AGCGCGCGCCCTCGTCGTGTCGTGACGTCACCCGTTCTGTTGGCTTATAATGCAGGGTGGGGCCACCTGC
CGGTAGGTGTGCGGTAGGCTTTTCTCCGTCGCAGGACGCAGGGTTCGGGCCTAGGGTAGGCTCTCCTGAA
TCGACAGGCGCCGGACCTCTGGTGAGGGGAGGGATAAGTGAGGCGTCAGTTTCTTTGGTCGGTTTTATGT
ACCTATCTTCTTAAGTAGCTGAAGCTCCGGTTTTGAACTATGCGCTCGGGGTTGGCGAGTGTGTTTTGTG
AAGTTTTTTAGGCACCTTTTGAAATGTAATCATTTGGGTCAATATGTAATTTTCAGTGTTAGACTTGTAA
ATTGTCCGCTAAATTCTGGCCGTTTTTGGCTTTTTTGTTAGACAACATGGGTAAAAAGCCTGAACTCACC
GCGACGTCTGTCGAGAAGTTTCTGATCGAAAAGTTCGACAGCGTCTCCGACCTGATGCAGCTCTCGGAGG
GCGAAGAATCTCGTGCTTTCAGCTTCGATGTAGGAGGGCGTGGATATGTCCTGCGGGTAAATAGCTGCGC
CGATGGTTTCTACAAAGATCGTTATGTTTATCGGCACTTTGCATCCGCCGCGCTCCCGATTCCGGAAGTG
CTTGACATTGGGGAGTTCAGCGAGAGCCTGACCTATTGCATCTCCCGCCGTGCACAGGGTGTCACGTTGC
AAGACCTGCCTGAAACCGAACTGCCCGCTGTTCTGCAGCCGGTCGCGGAGGCAATGGATGCCATCGCTGC
CGCCGATCTTAGCCAGACGAGCGGGTTCGGCCCATTCGGACCGCAAGGAATCGGTCAATACACTACATGG
CGTGATTTCATATGCGCGATTGCTGATCCCCATGTGTATCACTGGCAAACTGTGATGGACGACACCGTCA
GTGCGTCCGTCGCGCAGGCTCTCGATGAGCTGATGCTTTGGGCCGAGGACTGCCCCGAAGTCCGGCACCT
CGTGCACGCGGATTTCGGCTCCAACAATGTCCTGACGGACAATGGCCGCATAACAGCGGTCATTGACTGG
AGCGAGGCGATGTTCGGGGATTCCCAATACGAGGTCGCCAACATCTTCTTCTGGAGGCCGTGGTTGGCTT
GTATGGAGCAGCAGACGCGCTACTTCGAGCGGAGGCATCCGGAGCTTGCAGGATCGCCCCGGCTCCGGGC
GTATATGCTCCGCATTGGTCTTGACCAACTCTATCAGAGCTTGGTTGACGGCAATTTCGATGATGCAGCT
TGGGCGCAGGGTCGATGCGACGCAATCGTCCGATCCGGAGCCGGGACTGTCGGGCGTACACAAATCGCCC
GCAGAAGCGCCGCCGTCTGGACCGATGGCTGTGTAGAAGTACTCGCCGATAGTGGAAACCGACGCCCCAG
CACTCGTCCGAGGGCAAAGGAATAAGCTAGTATGTAAGCCTAGTCTTAGATAATAAAATCGCTATCCATC
GAAGATGGATGTGTGTTGGTTTTTTGTGTGTGTAACGCTAGGCGCGCCTGGTGTACCGAGAACGATCCTC
TCAGTGCGAGTCTCGACGATCCATATCGTTGCTTGGCAGTCAGCCAGTCGGAATCCAGCTTGGGACCCAG
GAAGTCCAATCGTCAGATATTGTACTCAAGCCTGGTCACGGCAGCGTACCGATCTGTTTAAACCTAGATA
TTGATAGTCTGATCGGTCAACGTATAATCGAGTCCTAGCTTTTGCAAACATCTATCAAGAGACAGGATCA
GCAGGAGGCTTTCGCATGAGTATTCAACATTTCCGTGTCGCCCTTATTCCCTTTTTTGCGGCATTTTGCC
TTCCTGTTTTTGCTCACCCAGAAACGCTGGTGAAAGTAAAAGATGCTGAAGATCAGTTGGGTGCGCGAGT
GGGTTACATCGAACTGGATCTCAACAGCGGTAAGATCCTTGAGAGTTTTCGCCCCGAAGAACGCTTTCCA
ATGATGAGCACTTTTAAAGTTCTGCTATGTGGCGCGGTATTATCCCGTATTGACGCCGGGCAAGAGCAAC
TCGGTCGCCGCATACACTATTCTCAGAATGACTTGGTTGAGTATTCACCAGTCACAGAAAAGCATCTTAC
GGATGGCATGACAGTAAGAGAATTATGCAGTGCTGCCATAACCATGAGTGATAACACTGCGGCCAACTTA
CTTCTGACAACGATTGGAGGACCGAAGGAGCTAACCGCTTTTTTGCACAACATGGGGGATCATGTAACTC
GCCTTGATCGTTGGGAACCGGAGCTGAATGAAGCCATACCAAACGACGAGCGTGACACCACGATGCCTGT
AGCAATGGCAACAACCTTGCGTAAACTATTAACTGGCGAACTACTTACTCTAGCTTCCCGGCAACAGTTG
ATAGACTGGATGGAGGCGGATAAAGTTGCAGGACCACTTCTGCGCTCGGCCCTTCCGGCTGGCTGGTTTA
TTGCTGATAAATCTGGAGCCGGTGAGCGTGGGTCTCGCGGTATCATTGCAGCACTGGGGCCAGATGGTAA
GCCCTCCCGTATCGTAGTTATCTACACGACGGGGAGTCAGGCAACTATGGATGAACGAAATAGACAGATC
GCTGAGATAGGTGCCTCACTGATTAAGCATTGGTAACCGATTCTAGGTGCATTGGCGCAGAAAAAAATGC
CTGATGCGACGCTGCGCGTCTTATACTCCCACATATGCCAGATTCAGCAACGGATACGGCTTCCCCAACT
TGCCCACTTCCATACGTGTCCTCCTTACCAGAAATTTATCCTTAAGATCGTTTAAACTCGACTCTGGCTC
TATCGAATCTCCGTCGTTTCGAGCTTACGCGAACAGCCGTGGCGCTCATTTGCTCGTCGGGCATCGAATC
TCGTCAGCTATCGTCAGCTTACCTTTTTGGCAGCGATCGCGGCTCCCGACATCTTGGACCATTAGCTCCA
CAGGTATCTTCTTCCCTCTAGTGGTCATAACAGCAGCTTCAGCTACCTCTCAATTCAAAAAACCCCTCAA
GACCCGTTTAGAGGCCCCAAGGGGTTATGCTATCAATCGTTGCGTTACACACACAAAAAACCAACACACA
TCCATCTTCGATGGATAGCGATTTTATTATCTAACTGCTGATCGAGTGTAGCCAGATCTAGTAATCAATT
ACGGGGTCATTAGTTCATAGCCCATATATGGAGTTCCGCGTTACATAACTTACGGTAAATGGCCCGCCTG
GCTGACCGCCCAACGACCCCCGCCCATTGACGTCAATAATGACGTATGTTCCCATAGTAACGCCAATAGG
GACTTTCCATTGACGTCAATGGGTGGAGTATTTACGGTAAACTGCCCACTTGGCAGTACATCAAGTGTAT
CATATGCCAAGTACGCCCCCTATTGACGTCAATGACGGTAAATGGCCCGCCTGGCATTATGCCCAGTACA
TGACCTTATGGGACTTTCCTACTTGGCAGTACATCTACGTATTAGTCATCGCTATTACCATGCTGATGCG
GTTTTGGCAGTACATCAATGGGCGTGGATAGCGGTTTGACTCACGGGGATTTCCAAGTCTCCACCCCATT
GACGTCAATGGGAGTTTGTTTTGGCACCAAAATCAACGGGACTTTCCAAAATGTCGTAACAACTCCGCCC
CATTGACGCAAATGGGCGGTAGGCGTGTACGGTGGGAGGTCTATATAAGCAGAGCTGGTTTAGTGAACCG
TCAGATCAGATCTTTGTCGATCCTACCATCCACTCGACACACCCGCCAGCGGCCGC
