Features (pLannotate 1.2.2; 20 found; start..end, strand, type, name):
      1..304     +  enhancer       CMV enhancer: human cytomegalovirus immediate early enhancer
    377..394     -  promoter       CMV promoter (fragment): human cytomegalovirus (CMV) immediate early promoter
    457..508     +  promoter       CMVd2 promoter: truncated human cytomegalovirus (CMV) immediate early promoter that yields moderately reduced expression relative to the full-length promoter
    583..1407    +  CDS            AP3A_SARS2: Experimental evidence at protein level: Swiss-Prot protein existence level 1. Plays a role in virus egress via lysosomal trafficking (PubMed:33157038, PubMed:33422265). Forms homotetrameric ion channels (viroporin) localized at endosomes and lysosomes, that may induce deacidification of lysosomes thereby allowing safe virion egress through lysosomal trafficking (By similarity) (PubMed:33157038, PubMed:33422265). Also blocks formation of autolysosomes through binding and sequestering host TMUB1/HOPS on late endosomes. This prevents fusion of autophagosomes with lysosomes, disrupting autophagy a
   1524..1645    -  polyA_signal   SV40 poly(A) signal: SV40 polyadenylation signal
   1668..1737    -  CDS            large T antigen (fragment): large T antigen from SV40 (simian virus 40)
   1760..1806    +  terminator     T7 terminator: transcription terminator for bacteriophage T7 RNA polymerase
   1836..1972    +  terminator     rrnG terminator: transcription terminator from the E. coli ribosomal RNA rrnG operon (Albrechtsen et al., 1991)
   2017..2088    +  misc_feature   3' β-globin insulator: insulator downstream of the human β-globin locus (Farrell et al., 2002)
   2314..2902    -  rep_origin     ori: high-copy-number ColE1/pMB1/pBR322/pUC origin of replication
   3074..3138    -  CDS            bla(M) (fragment): β-lactamase lacking the signal sequence; bla(M); allows cytosolic expression of β-lactamase
   3402..4611    +  promoter       UbC promoter: human ubiquitin C promoter
   4621..5642    +  CDS            HygR (fragment): hygromycin B phosphotransferase confers resistance to hygromycin
   5670..5718    +  polyA_signal   poly(A) signal: synthetic polyadenylation signal
   5984..6844    +  CDS            AmpR: β-lactamase; bla; confers resistance to ampicillin, carbenicillin, and related antibiotics
   6857..6993    +  terminator     rrnG terminator: transcription terminator from the E. coli ribosomal RNA rrnG operon (Albrechtsen et al., 1991)
   7145..7216    +  misc_feature   5' β-globin insulator: insulator upstream of the human β-globin locus (Farrell et al., 2002)
   7221..7267    -  terminator     T7 terminator: transcription terminator for bacteriophage T7 RNA polymerase
   7285..7333    -  polyA_signal   poly(A) signal: synthetic polyadenylation signal
   7364..7413    +  enhancer       CMV enhancer (fragment): human cytomegalovirus immediate early enhancer
>Addgene plasmid #152625 | pGBW-m4134503 | addgene full sequence | sequence record 327169 | Addgene NGS Result
CGTTACATAACTTACGGTAAATGGCCCGCCTGGCTGACCGCCCAACGACCCCCGCCCATTGACGTCAATA
ATGACGTATGTTCCCATAGTAACGCCAATAGGGACTTTCCATTGACGTCAATGGGTGGAGTATTTACGGT
AAACTGCCCACTTGGCAGTACATCAAGTGTATCATATGCCAAGTACGCCCCCTATTGACGTCAATGACGG
TAAATGGCCCGCCTGGCATTATGCCCAGTACATGACCTTATGGGACTTTCCTACTTGGCAGTACATCTAC
GTATTAGTCATCGCTATTACCATGCTGATGCGGTTTTGGCAGTACATCAATGGGCGTGGATAGCGGTTTG
ACTCACGGGGATTTCCAAGTCTCCACCCCATTGACGTCAATGGGAGTTTGTTTTGGCACCAAAATCAACG
GGACTTTCCAAAATGTCGTAACAACTCCGCCCCATTGACGCAAATGGGCGGTAGGCGTGTACGGTGGGAG
GTCTATATAAGCAGAGCTGGTTTAGTGAACCGTCAGATCAGATCTTTGTCGATCCTACCATCCACTCGAC
ACACCCGCCAGCGGCCGCCACCATGGATCTGTTTATGCGTATATTCACCATCGGCACGGTTACATTGAAG
CAAGGGGAAATTAAAGACGCAACTCCCAGTGACTTCGTACGGGCGACCGCTACAATTCCGATCCAGGCCA
GCCTCCCTTTTGGATGGCTTATCGTCGGCGTGGCCCTACTGGCTGTGTTTCAGTCGGCATCAAAGATAAT
CACTCTGAAAAAGCGATGGCAGTTAGCCCTTAGCAAAGGTGTGCACTTCGTATGCAATTTGCTGCTCCTG
TTCGTCACCGTTTATTCCCATCTGCTCCTGGTGGCTGCCGGATTGGAGGCACCATTTTTATACCTATACG
CCCTCGTGTATTTTCTGCAATCTATTAACTTCGTCCGCATTATCATGAGACTCTGGCTCTGTTGGAAGTG
CAGGTCTAAAAATCCCTTGTTATATGATGCCAACTACTTCCTGTGTTGGCACACTAACTGCTATGACTAC
TGTATTCCATACAATTCAGTTACCTCCAGTATAGTGATCACATCTGGGGATGGTACGACTTCGCCTATTT
CCGAGCATGACTATCAGATCGGCGGGTACACAGAAAAGTGGGAGAGCGGAGTCAAGGATTGCGTGGTGCT
TCACTCCTATTTCACCAGTGACTACTACCAGCTTTATAGCACACAACTTTCAACAGACACCGGCGTGGAG
CATGTGACTTTTTTCATTTATAATAAAATCGTTGATGAACCGGAGGAACACGTTCAGATACACACTATCG
ACGGCAGCTCTGGTGTCGTCAACCCTGTTATGGAGCCCATTTACGATGAACCAACGACCACAACATCTGT
ACCTCTGGAAAACCTTTACTTTCAGTCGTACCCCTATGACGTACCAGATTATGCGTAAGGATCCGCAGGC
CTCTGCTAGCTTGACTGACTGAGATACAGCGTACCTTCAGCTCACAGACATGATAAGATACATTGATGAG
TTTGGACAAACCACAACTAGAATGCAGTGAAAAAAATGCTTTATTTGTGAAATTTGTGATGCTATTGCTT
TATTTGTAACCATTATAAGCTGCAATAAACAAGTTAACAACAACAATTGCATTCATTTTATGTTTCAGGT
TCAGGGGGAGGTGTGGGAGGTTTTTTAAAGCAAGTAAAACCTCTACAAATGTGGTATTGGCCCATCTCTA
TCGGTATCGTAGCATAACCCCTTGGGGCCTCTAAACGGGTCTTGAGGGGTTTTTTGTGCCCCTCGGGCCG
GATTGCTATCTACCGGCATTGGCGCAGAAAAAAATGCCTGATGCGACGCTGCGCGTCTTATACTCCCACA
TATGCCAGATTCAGCAACGGATACGGCTTCCCCAACTTGCCCACTTCCATACGTGTCCTCCTTACCAGAA
ATTTATCCTTAAGGTCGTCAGCTATCCTGCAGGCGATCTCTCGATTTCGATCAAGACATTCCTTTAATGG
TCTTTTCTGGACACCACTAGGGGTCAGAAGTAGTTCATCAAACTTTCTTCCCTCCCTAATCTCATTGGTT
ACCTTGGGCTATCGAAACTTAATTAACCAGTCAAGTCAGCTACTTGGCGAGATCGACTTGTCTGGGTTTC
GACTACGCTCAGAATTGCGTCAGTCAAGTTCGATCTGGTCCTTGCTATTGCACCCGTTCTCCGATTACGA
GTTTCATTTAAATCATGTGAGCAAAAGGCCAGCAAAAGGCCAGGAACCGTAAAAAGGCCGCGTTGCTGGC
GTTTTTCCATAGGCTCCGCCCCCCTGACGAGCATCACAAAAATCGACGCTCAAGTCAGAGGTGGCGAAAC
CCGACAGGACTATAAAGATACCAGGCGTTTCCCCCTGGAAGCTCCCTCGTGCGCTCTCCTGTTCCGACCC
TGCCGCTTACCGGATACCTGTCCGCCTTTCTCCCTTCGGGAAGCGTGGCGCTTTCTCATAGCTCACGCTG
TAGGTATCTCAGTTCGGTGTAGGTCGTTCGCTCCAAGCTGGGCTGTGTGCACGAACCCCCCGTTCAGCCC
GACCGCTGCGCCTTATCCGGTAACTATCGTCTTGAGTCCAACCCGGTAAGACACGACTTATCGCCACTGG
CAGCAGCCACTGGTAACAGGATTAGCAGAGCGAGGTATGTAGGCGGTGCTACAGAGTTCTTGAAGTGGTG
GCCTAACTACGGCTACACTAGAAGAACAGTATTTGGTATCTGCGCTCTGCTGAAGCCAGTTACCTTCGGA
AAAAGAGTTGGTAGCTCTTGATCCGGCAAACAAACCACCGCTGGTAGCGGTGGTTTTTTTGTTTGCAAGC
AGCAGATTACGCGCAGAAAAAAAGGATCTCAAGAAGATCCTTTGATCTTTTCTACGGGGTCTGACGCTCA
GTGGAACGAAAACTCACGTTAAGGGATTTTGGTCATGAGATTATCAAAAAGGATCTTCACCTAGATCCTT
TTAAATTAAAAATGAAGTTTTAAATCAATCTAAAGTATATATGAGTAAACTTGGTCTGACAGTTACCAAT
GCTTAATCAGTGAGGCACCTATCTCAGCGATCTGTCTATTTCGTTCATCCATAGTTGCATTTAAATTTCC
GAACTCTCCAAGGCCCTCGTCGGAAAATCTTCAAACCTTTCGTCCGATCCATCTTGCAGGCTACCTCTCG
AACGAACTATCGCAAGTCTCTTGGCCGGCCTTGCGCCTTGGCTATTGCTTGGCAGCGCCTATCGCCAGGT
ATTACTCCAATCCCGAATATCCGAGATCGGGATCACCCGAGAGAAGTTCAACCTACATCCTCAATCCCGA
TCTATCCGAGATCCGAGGAATATCGAAATCGGGGCGCGCCTGGCCTCCGCGCCGGGTTTTGGCGCCTCCC
GCGGGCGCCCCCCTCGTCACGGCGAGCGCTGCCACGTCAGACGAAGGGCGCAGGAGCGTCCTGATCCTTC
CGCCCGGACGCTCAGGACAGCGGCCCGCTGCTCATAAGACTCGGCCTTAGAACCCCAGTATCAGCAGAAG
GACATTTTAGGACGGGACTTGGGTGACTCTAGGGCACTGGTTTTCTTTCCAGAGAGCGGAACAGGCGAGG
AAAAGTAGTCCCTTCTCGGCGATTCTGCGGAGGGATCTCCGTGGGGCGGTGAACGCCGATGATTATATAA
GGACGCGCCGGGTGTGGCACAGCTAGTTCCGTCGCAGCCGGGATTTGGGTCGCGGTTCTTGTTTGTGGAT
CGCTGTGATCGTCACTTGGTGAGTAGCGGGCTGCTGGGCTGGCCGGGGCTTTCGTGGCCGCCGGGCCGCT
CGGTGGGACGGAAGCGTGTGGAGAGACCGCCAAGGGCTGTAGTCTGGGTCCGCGAGCAAGGTTGCCCTGA
ACTGGGGGTTGGGGGGAGCGCAGCAAAATGGCGGCTGTTCCCGAGTCTTGAATGGAAGACGCTTGTGAGG
CGGGCTGTGAGGTCGTTGAAACAAGGTGGGGGGCATGGTGGGCGGCAAGAACCCAAGGTCTTGAGCCCTT
CGCTAATGCGGGAAAGCTCTTATTCGGGTGAGATGGGCTGGGCACCATCTGGGGACCCTGACGTGAAGTT
TGTCACTGACTGGAGAACTCGGTTTGTCGTCTGTTGCGGGGGCGGCAGTTATGGCGGTGCCGTTGGGCAG
TGCACCCGTACCTTTGGGAGCGCGCGCCCTCGTCGTGTCGTGACGTCACCCGTTCTGTTGGCTTATAATG
CAGGGTGGGGCCACCTGCCGGTAGGTGTGCGGTAGGCTTTTCTCCGTCGCAGGACGCAGGGTTCGGGCCT
AGGGTAGGCTCTCCTGAATCGACAGGCGCCGGACCTCTGGTGAGGGGAGGGATAAGTGAGGCGTCAGTTT
CTTTGGTCGGTTTTATGTACCTATCTTCTTAAGTAGCTGAAGCTCCGGTTTTGAACTATGCGCTCGGGGT
TGGCGAGTGTGTTTTGTGAAGTTTTTTAGGCACCTTTTGAAATGTAATCATTTGGGTCAATATGTAATTT
TCAGTGTTAGACTTGTAAATTGTCCGCTAAATTCTGGCCGTTTTTGGCTTTTTTGTTAGACAACATGGGT
AAAAAGCCTGAACTCACCGCGACGTCTGTCGAGAAGTTTCTGATCGAAAAGTTCGACAGCGTCTCCGACC
TGATGCAGCTCTCGGAGGGCGAAGAATCTCGTGCTTTCAGCTTCGATGTAGGAGGGCGTGGATATGTCCT
GCGGGTAAATAGCTGCGCCGATGGTTTCTACAAAGATCGTTATGTTTATCGGCACTTTGCATCCGCCGCG
CTCCCGATTCCGGAAGTGCTTGACATTGGGGAGTTCAGCGAGAGCCTGACCTATTGCATCTCCCGCCGTG
CACAGGGTGTCACGTTGCAAGACCTGCCTGAAACCGAACTGCCCGCTGTTCTGCAGCCGGTCGCGGAGGC
AATGGATGCCATCGCTGCCGCCGATCTTAGCCAGACGAGCGGGTTCGGCCCATTCGGACCGCAAGGAATC
GGTCAATACACTACATGGCGTGATTTCATATGCGCGATTGCTGATCCCCATGTGTATCACTGGCAAACTG
TGATGGACGACACCGTCAGTGCGTCCGTCGCGCAGGCTCTCGATGAGCTGATGCTTTGGGCCGAGGACTG
CCCCGAAGTCCGGCACCTCGTGCACGCGGATTTCGGCTCCAACAATGTCCTGACGGACAATGGCCGCATA
ACAGCGGTCATTGACTGGAGCGAGGCGATGTTCGGGGATTCCCAATACGAGGTCGCCAACATCTTCTTCT
GGAGGCCGTGGTTGGCTTGTATGGAGCAGCAGACGCGCTACTTCGAGCGGAGGCATCCGGAGCTTGCAGG
ATCGCCCCGGCTCCGGGCGTATATGCTCCGCATTGGTCTTGACCAACTCTATCAGAGCTTGGTTGACGGC
AATTTCGATGATGCAGCTTGGGCGCAGGGTCGATGCGACGCAATCGTCCGATCCGGAGCCGGGACTGTCG
GGCGTACACAAATCGCCCGCAGAAGCGCCGCCGTCTGGACCGATGGCTGTGTAGAAGTACTCGCCGATAG
TGGAAACCGACGCCCCAGCACTCGTCCGAGGGCAAAGGAATAAGCTAGTATGTAAGCCTAGTCTTAGATA
ATAAAATCGCTATCCATCGAAGATGGATGTGTGTTGGTTTTTTGTGTGTGTAACGCTAGGCGCGCCTGGT
GTACCGAGAACGATCCTCTCAGTGCGAGTCTCGACGATCCATATCGTTGCTTGGCAGTCAGCCAGTCGGA
ATCCAGCTTGGGACCCAGGAAGTCCAATCGTCAGATATTGTACTCAAGCCTGGTCACGGCAGCGTACCGA
TCTGTTTAAACCTAGATATTGATAGTCTGATCGGTCAACGTATAATCGAGTCCTAGCTTTTGCAAACATC
TATCAAGAGACAGGATCAGCAGGAGGCTTTCGCATGAGTATTCAACATTTCCGTGTCGCCCTTATTCCCT
TTTTTGCGGCATTTTGCCTTCCTGTTTTTGCTCACCCAGAAACGCTGGTGAAAGTAAAAGATGCTGAAGA
TCAGTTGGGTGCGCGAGTGGGTTACATCGAACTGGATCTCAACAGCGGTAAGATCCTTGAGAGTTTTCGC
CCCGAAGAACGCTTTCCAATGATGAGCACTTTTAAAGTTCTGCTATGTGGCGCGGTATTATCCCGTATTG
ACGCCGGGCAAGAGCAACTCGGTCGCCGCATACACTATTCTCAGAATGACTTGGTTGAGTATTCACCAGT
CACAGAAAAGCATCTTACGGATGGCATGACAGTAAGAGAATTATGCAGTGCTGCCATAACCATGAGTGAT
AACACTGCGGCCAACTTACTTCTGACAACGATTGGAGGACCGAAGGAGCTAACCGCTTTTTTGCACAACA
TGGGGGATCATGTAACTCGCCTTGATCGTTGGGAACCGGAGCTGAATGAAGCCATACCAAACGACGAGCG
TGACACCACGATGCCTGTAGCAATGGCAACAACCTTGCGTAAACTATTAACTGGCGAACTACTTACTCTA
GCTTCCCGGCAACAGTTGATAGACTGGATGGAGGCGGATAAAGTTGCAGGACCACTTCTGCGCTCGGCCC
TTCCGGCTGGCTGGTTTATTGCTGATAAATCTGGAGCCGGTGAGCGTGGGTCTCGCGGTATCATTGCAGC
ACTGGGGCCAGATGGTAAGCCCTCCCGTATCGTAGTTATCTACACGACGGGGAGTCAGGCAACTATGGAT
GAACGAAATAGACAGATCGCTGAGATAGGTGCCTCACTGATTAAGCATTGGTAACCGATTCTAGGTGCAT
TGGCGCAGAAAAAAATGCCTGATGCGACGCTGCGCGTCTTATACTCCCACATATGCCAGATTCAGCAACG
GATACGGCTTCCCCAACTTGCCCACTTCCATACGTGTCCTCCTTACCAGAAATTTATCCTTAAGATCCCG
AATCGTTTAAACTCGACTCTGGCTCTATCGAATCTCCGTCGTTTCGAGCTTACGCGAACAGCCGTGGCGC
TCATTTGCTCGTCGGGCATCGAATCTCGTCAGCTATCGTCAGCTTACCTTTTTGGCAGCGATCGCGGCTC
CCGACATCTTGGACCATTAGCTCCACAGGTATCTTCTTCCCTCTAGTGGTCATAACAGCAGCTTCAGCTA
CCTCTCAATTCAAAAAACCCCTCAAGACCCGTTTAGAGGCCCCAAGGGGTTATGCTATCAATCGTTGCGT
TACACACACAAAAAACCAACACACATCCATCTTCGATGGATAGCGATTTTATTATCTAACTGCTGATCGA
GTGTAGCCAGATCTAGTAATCAATTACGGGGTCATTAGTTCATAGCCCATATATGGAGTTCCG
